>Addgene plasmid #222479 | pESC-THR | addgene full sequence | sequence record 442655 | Addgene NGS Result
TCGCGCGTTTCGGTGATGACGGTGAAAACCTCTGACACATGCAGCTCCCGGAGACGGTCACAGCTTGTCT
GTAAGCGGATGCCGGGAGCAGACAAGCCCGTCAGGGCGCGTCAGCGGGTGTTGGCGGGTGTCGGGGCTGG
CTTAACTATGCGGCATCAGAGCAGATTGTACTGAGAGTGCACCATACCAGCTTTTCAATTCAATTCCCCT
GCAGGCTTAAAATTATCGGTTCTAGCGATGTTAGAGTACAACCTCTGAACGCCGTTCCTTAGCATCTTTT
GTTATTAATCAGCTCTCTGCTTTGCATTAATTTGACCACCTGCCCTGAAACACCTTTCTTCTAGTCCACC
TGTGTAGGCTTTTTCACCTGAATTGTTCATTCTCGATACGCCCTCACGCCGGATGAAAAATTTGTGCAAG
AGTCATCATCTCGAAAAGATATGGTGATAAAAACAAGTGTACTTCTAACCTGCCTAATGGTTATAACAGT
AGCATAAAGTAGATATACGGACTACAGAAAATGGTTCGTGCCTTCAAAATTAAAGTTCCAGCTTCTTCCG
CCAATATCGGCCCTGGTTATGATGTTCTTGGTGTCGGTCTTTCTCTATTCTTGGAGTTAGATGTCACCAT
CGACTCCAGCCAAGCTCAGGAAACAAACGACGATCCCAACAACTGCAAGCTGTCTTACACTAAAGAAAGT
GAAGGCTATTCTACGGTCCCATTGCGTTCTGATGCTAACCTGATTACCAGGACTGCGTTATATGTGTTGC
GTTGCAACAATATTAGAAACTTCCCCTCCGGAACCAAAGTTCACGTCTCCAACCCAATCCCACTTGGCCG
TGGATTGGGTTCCTCTGGTGCAGCAGTTGTGGCAGGTGTTATTTTAGGTAACGAAGTGGCCCAATTGGGT
TTCTCTAAGCAACGTATGTTGGACTACTGTTTGATGATTGAACGTCATCCAGACAACATAACCGCTGCTA
TGATGGGAGGCTTTTGCGGTTCATTCCTAAGGGACTTGACCCCACAAGAGGTGGAAAGACGTGAGATTCC
ATTGGCTGAGGTGCTTCCAGAACCTTCTGGTGGTGAAGATACCGGTCTGGTTCCCCCATTACCTCCCACC
GATATCGGTAGACATGTCAAATACCAATGGAACCCCGCCATTAAATGTATTGCGATCATCCCACAGTTCG
AGTTGTCCACCGCCGACTCCAGAGGCGTTCTTCCAAAAGCCTACCCAACCCAGGACTTGGTTTTCAATCT
ACAAAGATTGGCCGTCTTGACCACAGCTTTGACCATGGACCCACCTAATGCCGACTTAATCTACCCTGCT
ATGCAAGATCGTGTCCACCAACCTTATAGAAAGACATTGATCCCAGGTCTCACGGAAATCTTATCATGTG
TCACCCCATCCACATACCCTGGCCTATTGGGTATCTGCTTGTCAGGTGCAGGCCCAACTATCTTGGCTTT
GGCCACTGAGAATTTCGAAGAAATCTCTCAAGAAATTATCAACAGGTTCGCCAAAAACGGCATCAAGTGC
TCCTGGAAACTACTGGAGCCTGCCTACGATGGTGCAAGCGTCGAACAGCAATGAAATGTCCTTTACCCCT
AGTATACTGTGTTAAATACTATTGTAGACCATATACATACTGTAATTGACCGTTAACGGTTATTATGCTG
AGTCTTCTTCCGTTACCTATGCGGTGTGAAATACCGCACAGATGCGTAAGGAGAAAATACCGCATCAGGA
AATTGTAAGCGTTAATATTTTGTTAAAATTCGCGTTAAATTTTTGTTAAATCAGCTCATTTTTTAACCAA
TAGGCCGAAATCGGCAAAATCCCTTATAAATCAAAAGAATAGACCGAGATAGGGT
[37 nt withheld, positions 1876-1912]
AAAGAACGTGGACTCCAACGTCAAAGG
[49 nt withheld, positions 1940-1988]
T
[91 nt withheld, positions 1990-2080]
G
[124 nt withheld, positions 2082-2205]
CCATTCGCCATTCAGGCTGCGCAACTGTTGGGAAGGGCGATCGGTGCGGGCCTCTTCGCTATTACGCCAG
CTGAATTGGAGCGACCTCATGCTATACCTGAGAAAGCAACCTGACCTACAGGAAAGAGTTACTCAAGAAT
AAGAATTTTCGTTTTAAAACCTAAGAGTCACTTTAAAATTTGTATACACTTATTTTTTTTATAACTTATT
TAATAATAAAAATCATAAATCATAAGAAATTCGCTTATTTAGAAGTGTCAACAACGTATCTACCAACGAT
TTGACCCTTTTCCATCTTTTCGTAAATTTCTGGCAAGGTAGACAAGCCGACAACCTTGATTGGAGACTTG
ACCAAACCTCTGGCGAAGAATTGTTAATTAAGAGCTCAGATCTTATCGTCGTCATCCTTGTAATCCATCG
ATACTAGTGCGGCCGCCCTTTAGTGAGGGTTGAATTCGAATTTTCAAAAATTCTTACTTTTTTTTTGGAT
GGACGCAAAGAAGTTTAATAATCATATTACATGGCATTACCACCATATACATATCCATATACATATCCAT
ATCTAATCTTACTTATATGTTGTGGAAATGTAAAGAGCCCCATTATCTTAGCCTAAAAAAACCTTCTCTT
TGGAACTTTCAGTAATACGCTTAACTGCTCATTGCTATATTGAAGTACGGATTAGAAGCCGCCGAGCGGG
TGACAGCCCTCCGAAGGAAGACTCTCCTCCGTGCGTCCTCGTCTTCACCGGTCGCGTTCCTGAAACGCAG
ATGTGCCTCGCGCCGCACTGCTCCGAACAATAAAGATTCTACAATACTAGCTTTTATGGTTATGAAGAGG
AAAAATTGGCAGTAACCTGGCCCCACAAACCTTCAAATGAACGAATCAAATTAACAACCATAGGATGATA
ATGCGATTAGTTTTTTAGCCTTATTTCTGGGGTAATTAATCAGCGAAGCGATGATTTTTGATCTATTAAC
AGATATATAAATGCAAAAACTGCATAACCACTTTAACTAATACTTTCAACATTTTCGGTTTGTATTACTT
CTTATTCAAATGTAATAAAAGTATCAACAAAAAATTGTTAATATACCTCTATACTTTAACGTCAAGGAGA
AAAAACCCCGGATCCGTAATACGACTCACTATAGGGCCCGGGCGTCGACATGGAACAGAAGTTGATTTCC
GAAGAAGACCTCGAGTAAGCTTGGTACCGCGGCTAGCTAAGATCCGCTCTAACCGAAAAGGAAGGAGTTA
GACAACCTGAAGTCTAGGTCCCTATTTATTTTTTTATAGTTATGTTAGTATTAAGAACGTTATTTATATT
TCAAATTTTTCTTTTTTTTCTGTACAGACGCGTGTACGCATGTAACATTATACTGAAAACCTTGCTTGAG
AAGGTTTTGGGACGCTCGAAGATCCAGCTGCATTAATGAATCGGCCAACGCGCGGGGAGAGGCGGTTTGC
GTATTGGGCGCTCTTCCGCTTCCTCGCTCACTGACTCGCTGCGCTCGGTCGTTCGGCTGCGGCGAGCGGT
ATCAGCTCACTCAAAGGCGGTAATACGGTTATCCACAGAATCAGGGGATAACGCAGGAAAGAACATGTGA
GCAAAAGGCCAGCAAAAGGCCAGGAACCGTAAAAAGGCCGCGTTGCTGGCGTTTTTCCATAGGCTCCGCC
CCCCTGACGAGCATCACAAAAATCGACGCTCAAGTCAGAGGTGGCGAAACCCGACAGGACTATAAAGATA
CCAGGCGTTTCCCCCTGGAAGCTCCCTCGTGCGCTCTCCTGTTCCGACCCTGCCGCTTACCGGATACCTG
TCCGCCTTTCTCCCTTCGGGAAGCGTGGCGCTTTCTCATAGCTCACGCTGTAGGTATCTCAGTTCGGTGT
AGGTCGTTCGCTCCAAGCTGGGCTGTGTGCACGAACCCCCCGTTCAGCCCGACCGCTGCGCCTTATCCGG
TAACTATCGTCTTGAGTCCAACCCGGTAAGACACGACTTATCGCCACTGGCAGCAGCCACTGGTAACAGG
ATTAGCAGAGCGAGGTATGTAGGCGGTGCTACAGAGTTCTTGAAGTGGTGGCCTAACTACGGCTACACTA
GAAGAACAGTATTTGGTATCTGCGCTCTGCTGAAGCCAGTTACCTTCGGAAAAAGAGTTGGTAGCTCTTG
ATCCGGCAAACAAACCACCGCTGGTAGCGGTGGTTTTTTTGTTTGCAAGCAGCAGATTACGCGCAGAAAA
AAAGGATCTCAAGAAGATCCTTTGATCTTTTCTACGGGGTCTGACGCTCAGTGGAACGAAAACTCACGTT
AAGGGATTTTGGTCATGAGATTATCAAAAAGGATCTTCACCTAGATCCTTTTAAATTAAAAATGAAGTTT
TAAATCAATCTAAAGTATATATGAGTAAACTTGGTCTGACAGTTACCAATGCTTAATCAGTGAGGCACCT
ATCTCAGCGATCTGTCTATTTCGTTCATCCATAGTTGCCTGACTCCCCGTCGTGTAGATAACTACGATAC
GGGAGGGCTTACCATCTGGCCCCAGTGCTGCAATGATACCGCGAGACCCACGCTCACCGGCTCCAGATTT
ATCAGCAATAAACCAGCCAGCCGGAAGGGCCGAGCGCAGAAGTGGTCCTGCAACTTTATCCGCCTCCATC
CAGTCTATTAATTGTTGCCGGGAAGCTAGAGTAAGTAGTTCGCCAGTTAATAGTTTGCGCAACGTTGTTG
CCATTGCTACAGGCATCGTGGTGTCACGCTCGTCGTTTGGTATGGCTTCATTCAGCTCCGGTTCCCAACG
ATCAAGGCGAGTTACATGATCCCCCATGTTGTGCAAAAAAGCGGTTAGCTCCTTCGGTCCTCCGATCGTT
GTCAGAAGTAAGTTGGCCGCAGTGTTATCACTCATGGTTATGGCAGCACTGCATAATTCTCTTACTGTCA
TGCCATCCGTAAGATGCTTTTCTGTGACTGGTGAGTACTCAACCAAGTCATTCTGAGAATAGTGTATGCG
GCGACCGAGTTGCTCTTGCCCGGCGTCAATACGGGATAATACCGCGCCACATAGCAGAACTTTAAAAGTG
CTCATCATTGGAAAACGTTCTTCGGGGCGAAAACTCTCAAGGATCTTACCGCTGTTGAGATCCAGTTCGA
TGTAACCCACTCGTGCACCCAACTGATCTTCAGCATCTTTTACTTTCACCAGCGTTTCTGGGTGAGCAAA
AACAGGAAGGCAAAATGCCGCAAAAAAGGGAATAAGGGCGACACGGAAATGTTGAATACTCATACTCTTC
CTTTTTCAATATTATTGAAGCATTTATCAGGGTTATTGTCTCATGAGCGGATACATATTTGAATGTATTT
AGAAAAATAAACAAATAGGGGTTCCGCGCACATTTCCCCGAAAAGTGCCACCTGAACGAAGCATCTGTGC
TTCATTTTGTAGAACAAAAATGCAACGCGAGAGCGCTAATTTTTCAAACAAAGAATCTGAGCTGCATTTT
TACAGAACAGAAATGCAACGCGAAAGCGCTATTTTACCAACGAAGAATCTGTGCTTCATTTTTGTAAAAC
AAAAATGCAACGCGAGAGCGCTAATTTTTCAAACAAAGAATCTGAGCTGCATTTTTACAGAACAGAAATG
CAACGCGAGAGCGCTATTTTACCAACAAAGAATCTATACTTCTTTTTTGTTCTACAAAAATGCATCCCGA
GAGCGCTATTTTTCTAACAAAGCATCTTAGATTACTTTTTTTCTCCTTTGTGCGCTCTATAATGCAGTCT
CTTGATAACTTTTTGCACTGTAGGTCCGTTAAGGTTAGAAGAAGGCTACTTTGGTGTCTATTTTCTCTTC
CATAAAAAAAGCCTGACTCCACTTCCCGCGTTTACTGATTACTAGCGAAGCTGCGGGTGCATTTTTTCAA
GATAAAGGCATCCCCGATTATATTCTATACCGATGTGGATTGCGCATACTTTGTGAACAGAAAGTGATAG
CGTTGATGATTCTTCATTGGTCAGAAAATTATGAACGGTTTCTTCTATTTTGTCTCTATATACTACGTAT
AGGAAATGTTTACATTTTCGTATTGTTTTCGATTCACTCTATGAATAGTTCTTACTACAATTTTTTTGTC
TAAAGAGTAATACTAGAGATAAACATAAAAAATGTAGAGGTCGAGTTTAGATGCAAGTTCAAGGAGCGAA
AGGTGGATGGGTAGGTTATATAGGGATATAGCACAGAGATATATAGCAAAGAGATACTTTTGAGCAATGT
TTGTGGAAGCGGTATTCGCAATATTTTAGTAGCTCGTTACAGTCCGGTGCGTTTTTGGTTTTTTGAAAGT
GCGTCTTCAGAGCGCTTTTGGTTTTCAAAAGCGCTCTGAAGTTCCTATACTTTCTAGAGAATAGGAACTT
CGGAATAGGAACTTCAAAGCGTTTCCGAAAACGAGCGCTTCCGAAAATGCAACGCGAGCTGCGCACATAC
AGCTCACTGTTCACGTCGCACCTATATCTGCGTGTTGCCTGTATATATATATACATGAGAAGAACGGCAT
AGTGCGTGTTTATGCTTAAATGCGTACTTATATGCGTCTATTTATGTAGGATGAAAGGTAGTCTAGTACC
TCCTGTGATATTATCCCATTCCATGCGGGGTATCGTATGCTTCCTTCAGCACTACCCTTTAGCTGTTCTA
TATGCTGCCACTCCTCAATTGGATTAGTCTCATCCTTCAATGCTATCATTTCCTTTGATATTGGATCATA
CTAAGAAACCATTATTATCATGACATTAACCTATAAAAATAGGCGTATCACGAGGCCCTTTCGTC
Features (pLannotate 1.2.2; 18 found; start..end, strand, type, name):
    137..186     +  misc_feature   bom (fragment): basis of mobility region from pBR322
    216..275     -  CDS            MAS2 (fragment): MPPA_YEAST - Also known as MIF2 From Saccharomyces cerevisiae (strain ATCC 204508 / S288c) (Baker's yeast).
    521..1591    +  CDS            THR1: KHSE_YEAST - Experimental evidence at protein level: Swiss-Prot protein existence level 1. Catalyzes the ATP-dependent phosphorylation of L-homoserine to L-homoserine phosphate. From Saccharomyces cerevisiae (strain ATCC 204508 / S288c) (Baker's yeast).
   1698..1749    +  misc_feature   bom (fragment): basis of mobility region from pBR322
   1777..2205    -  rep_origin     f1 ori (sequence partly withheld): f1 bacteriophage origin of replication; arrow indicates direction of (+) strand synthesis
   2209..2278    -  CDS            lacZα (fragment): LacZα fragment of β-galactosidase; lacZ fragment
   2284..2449    -  terminator     ADH1 terminator: S. cerevisiae ADH1; transcription terminator for the S. cerevisiae alcohol dehydrogenase 1 (ADH1) gene
   2453..2575    -  CDS            ADH1 (fragment): ADH1_YEAST - Also known as ADC1. Experimental evidence at protein level: Swiss-Prot protein existence level 1. This isozyme preferentially catalyzes the conversion of primary unbranched alcohols to their corresponding aldehydes. Also shows activity toward secondary alcohols. From Saccharomyces cerevisiae (strain ATCC 204508 / S288c) (Baker's yeast).
   2594..2620    -  CDS            3xFLAG (fragment): three tandem FLAG® epitope tags
   2667..3331    +  promoter       GAL1,10 promoter: GAL1 and GAL10 genes of S. cerevisiae; divergent inducible promoter, regulated by Gal4
   3342..3360    +  promoter       T7 promoter: promoter for bacteriophage T7 RNA polymerase
   3437..3626    +  terminator     CYC1 terminator: S. cerevisiae CYC1; transcription terminator for CYC1
   3629..3686    -  CDS            lacI (fragment): lac repressor; lacI; The lac repressor binds to the lac operator to inhibit transcription in E. coli. This inhibition can be relieved by adding lactose or isopropyl-β-D-thiogalactopyranoside (IPTG).
   3869..4457    -  rep_origin     ori: high-copy-number ColE1/pMB1/pBR322/pUC origin of replication
   4628..5488    -  CDS            AmpR: β-lactamase; bla; confers resistance to ampicillin, carbenicillin, and related antibiotics
   5489..5593    -  promoter       AmpR promoter: bla
   5620..6962    -  rep_origin     2μ ori: yeast 2μ plasmid origin of replication
   7030..35      +  CDS            rop (fragment) (across the origin): Rop protein, which maintains plasmids at low copy number; rop
