[The description below was written by a language model from this plasmid's Addgene catalogue record and pLannotate feature annotations shown in this document.]
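Description:
pESC-THR is an empty yeast expression backbone of about 7 kb, derived from the commercial pESC-URA vector by substituting the Saccharomyces cerevisiae THR1 gene as the yeast selectable marker. THR1 encodes homoserine kinase, which phosphorylates L-homoserine in the threonine biosynthetic pathway, so the plasmid can be selected by complementation in a threonine-auxotrophic host. It is an E. coli–yeast shuttle vector. A high-copy ColE1/pUC-type origin and the β-lactamase gene (ampicillin resistance) with its own promoter support propagation in bacteria, and the 2μ origin provides episomal maintenance in yeast. An f1 phage origin is also present. Short annotated fragments of bom, rop, lacZα, lacI and MAS2 appear to be backbone or cloning remnants rather than functional elements.

The expression region is built around the divergent GAL1,10 promoter, which is regulated by Gal4 and drives galactose-inducible transcription in both directions, so two genes can be co-expressed from a single plasmid. On one side, the cloning region is followed by a FLAG epitope and the ADH1 terminator. On the other side, it contains a T7 promoter and ends at the CYC1 terminator. The catalogue lists both FLAG and Myc as C-terminal tags supplied by the backbone, although the feature table annotates only the FLAG sequence (as a partial 3xFLAG match) and does not pick up the Myc tag. No insert is present. The plasmid is intended for tagged co-expression of two proteins in yeast, and its less commonly used marker suits experiments that combine many plasmids with distinct selections in one cell.
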