Addgene plasmid #222479: pESC-THR
Purpose: (Empty Backbone) Co-expression of two genes in yeast with FLAG and MYC tags and THR1 selection
Depositing lab: Tetsuo Matsuzaki & Kiyofumi Yamada. Depositing organization: Nagoya University School of Medicine. Publication: A novel plasmid-based experimental system in Saccharomyces cerevisiae that enables the introduction of 10 different plasmids into cells. Dong G, Nakai T, Matsuzaki T. FEBS Open Bio. 2024 Oct 10. doi: 10.1002/2211-5463.13893. PubMed 39387713.
Backbone
  Vector backbone: pESC-URA
  Backbone manufacturer: Agilent Technologies
  Backbone size (bp): 7033
  Vector type: Yeast Expression
  Selectable markers: THR1
  Tag / fusion protein: FLAG (C terminal on backbone); Myc (C terminal on backbone)
Growth in bacteria
  Bacterial resistance: Ampicillin, 100 μg/mL
  Growth temperature: 37°C
  Growth strain: DH5alpha
  Copy number: High Copy
Gene/Insert
  Gene/Insert name: None
  Tag / fusion protein: FLAG (C terminal on backbone); Myc (C terminal on backbone)
Terms and licenses: Academic/Nonprofit Terms; Industry Terms: Not Available to Industry
Depositor comments: Please visit https://doi.org/10.1101/2023.05.01.538886 for bioRxiv preprint.
How to cite: pESC-THR was a gift from Tetsuo Matsuzaki & Kiyofumi Yamada (Addgene plasmid # 222479 ; http://n2t.net/addgene:222479 ; RRID:Addgene_222479)
