>Addgene plasmid #222479 | pESC-THR | depositor partial sequence | sequence record 435755 | THR1
ATGGTTCGTGCCTTCAAAATTAAAGTTCCAGCTTCTTCCGCCAATATCGGCCCTGGTTATGATGTTCTTG
GTGTCGGTCTTTCTCTATTCTTGGAGTTAGATGTCACCATCGACTCCAGCCAAGCTCAGGAAACAAACGA
CGATCCCAACAACTGCAAGCTGTCTTACACTAAAGAAAGTGAAGGCTATTCTACGGTCCCATTGCGTTCT
GATGCTAACCTGATTACCAGGACTGCGTTATATGTGTTGCGTTGCAACAATATTAGAAACTTCCCCTCCG
GAACCAAAGTTCACGTCTCCAACCCAATCCCACTTGGCCGTGGATTGGGTTCCTCTGGTGCAGCAGTTGT
GGCAGGTGTTATTTTAGGTAACGAAGTGGCCCAATTGGGTTTCTCTAAGCAACGTATGTTGGACTACTGT
TTGATGATTGAACGTCATCCAGACAACATAACCGCTGCTATGATGGGAGGCTTTTGCGGTTCATTCCTAA
GGGACTTGACCCCACAAGAGGTGGAAAGACGTGAGATTCCATTGGCTGAGGTGCTTCCAGAACCTTCTGG
TGGTGAAGATACCGGTCTGGTTCCCCCATTACCTCCCACCGATATCGGTAGACATGTCAAATACCAATGG
AACCCCGCCATTAAATGTATTGCGATCATCCCACAGTTCGAGTTGTCCACCGCCGACTCCAGAGGCGTTC
TTCCAAAAGCCTACCCAACCCAGGACTTGGTTTTCAATCTACAAAGATTGGCCGTCTTGACCACAGCTTT
GACCATGGACCCACCTAATGCCGACTTAATCTACCCTGCTATGCAAGATCGTGTCCACCAACCTTATAGA
AAGACATTGATCCCAGGTCTCACGGAAATCTTATCATGTGTCACCCCATCCACATACCCTGGCCTATTGG
GTATCTGCTTGTCAGGTGCAGGCCCAACTATCTTGGCTTTGGCCACTGAGAATTTCGAAGAAATCTCTCA
AGAAATTATCAACAGGTTCGCCAAAAACGGCATCAAGTGCTCCTGGAAACTACTGGAGCCTGCCTACGAT
GGTGCAAGCGTCGAACAGCAATGA
